>Addgene plasmid #161232 | pDONR221-SLC2A7_STOP | addgene full sequence | sequence record 479333 | Addgene NGS Result
GGCCAGCAAAAGGCCAGGAACCGTAAAAAGGCCGCGTTGCTGGCGTTTTTCCATAGGCTCCGCCCCCCTG
ACGAGCATCACAAAAATCGACGCTCAAGTCAGAGGTGGCGAAACCCGACAGGACTATAAAGATACCAGGC
GTTTCCCCCTGGAAGCTCCCTCGTGCGCTCTCCTGTTCCGACCCTGCCGCTTACCGGATACCTGTCCGCC
TTTCTCCCTTCGGGAAGCGTGGCGCTTTCTCATAGCTCACGCTGTAGGTATCTCAGTTCGGTGTAGGTCG
TTCGCTCCAAGCTGGGCTGTGTGCACGAACCCCCCGTTCAGCCCGACCGCTGCGCCTTATCCGGTAACTA
TCGTCTTGAGTCCAACCCGGTAAGACACGACTTATCGCCACTGGCAGCAGCCACTGGTAACAGGATTAGC
AGAGCGAGGTATGTAGGCGGTGCTACAGAGTTCTTGAAGTGGTGGCCTAACTACGGCTACACTAGAAGAA
CAGTATTTGGTATCTGCGCTCTGCTGAAGCCAGTTACCTTCGGAAAAAGAGTTGGTAGCTCTTGATCCGG
CAAACAAACCACCGCTGGTAGCGGTGGTTTTTTTGTTTGCAAGCAGCAGATTACGCGCAGAAAAAAAGGA
TCTCAAGAAGATCCTTTGATCTTTTCTACGGGGTCTGACGCTCAGTGGAACGACGCGTAACTCACGTTAA
GGGATTTTGGTCATGAGCTTGCGCCGTCCCGTCAAGTCAGCGTAATGCTCTGCCAGTGTTACAACCAATT
AACCAATTCTGATTAGAAAAACTCATCGAGCATCAAATGAAACTGCAATTTATTCATATCAGGATTATCA
ATACCATATTTTTGAAAAAGCCGTTTCTGTAATGAAGGAGAAAACTCACCGAGGCAGTTCCATAGGATGG
CAAGATCCTGGTATCGGTCTGCGATTCCGACTCGTCCAACATCAATACAACCTATTAATTTCCCCTCGTC
AAAAATAAGGTTATCAAGTGAGAAATCACCATGAGTGACGACTGAATCCGGTGAGAATGGCAAAAGTTTA
TGCATTTCTTTCCAGACTTGTTCAACAGGCCAGCCATTACGCTCGTCATCAAAATCACTCGCATCAACCA
AACCGTTATTCATTCGTGATTGCGCCTGAGCGAGACGAAATACGCGATCGCTGTTAAAAGGACAATTACA
AACAGGAATCGAATGCAACCGGCGCAGGAACACTGCCAGCGCATCAACAATATTTTCACCTGAATCAGGA
TATTCTTCTAATACCTGGAATGCTGTTTTTCCGGGGATCGCAGTGGTGAGTAACCATGCATCATCAGGAG
TACGGATAAAATGCTTGATGGTCGGAAGAGGCATAAATTCCGTCAGCCAGTTTAGTCTGACCATCTCATC
TGTAACATCATTGGCAACGCTACCTTTGCCATGTTTCAGAAACAACTCTGGCGCATCGGGCTTCCCATAC
AAGCGATAGATTGTCGCACCTGATTGCCCGACATTATCGCGAGCCCATTTATACCCATATAAATCAGCAT
CCATGTTGGAATTTAATCGCGGCCTCGACGTTTCCCGTTGAATATGGCTCATAACACCCCTTGTATTACT
GTTTATGTAAGCAGACAGTTTTATTGTTCATGATGATATATTTTTATCTTGTGCAATGTAACATCAGAGA
TTTTGAGACACGGGCCAGAGCTGCCAGGAAACAGCTATGACCATGTAATACGACTCACTATAGGGGATAT
CAGCTGGATGGCAAATAATGATTTTATTTTGACTGATAGTGACCTGTTCGTTGCAACAAATTGATAAGCA
ATGCTTTCTTATAATGCCAACTTTGTACAAGAAAGCTGGGTCTTAAAAAGAGGTCTCCTTGGCTGGGGAT
GCTGTAGGTGGTCCTGCATCGATGGTCTCCTCCTTCTCCTCTGGCAGCTTCACGCGATTCCTCTTGGCAA
AGATTCTGTTGATCTCCACGAATGTCTTGCCCTTGGTCTCTGGGATGACCACATAGATGTAGATGGCGGT
CAGCAGACAGATGCCGGCAAAGATGATGAAGGAATAGGCGCCGATGGCCTCCTGGATGCTAGGAAACAGG
AAGCCGATGATGAAGTTGGTCAGCCAGTGCACGGCGCCGTCCACCATAAAGGCGGCTCTCCGGGAGCTCT
GCAGGAAGATCTCTGTCCGCACCACGGAAGGCACTGGGCTTGGTCCGATAGAGTGTCCTGCGATATAGGC
AAACACGCAGATGATGCCCAGGTAGCTCAGCTCAGGCACGCGATTCTGGAACAGCAGCACCACGGTCAGC
ACCAGACAGGCAGATCCGCAGATTCCGTATCCTGCCAGCAGCAGGTGGCGCCTGCCCAGCCTCTCCACCA
GCACGGCGCTTGTGATGGTCATCACGATGTTCACCACGCCGCTGCCCACTGTCACATACTGAGAGTGTGC
TGCCTCCACTCCGGCGGATGTGTAGATGGTATCGGCATAGTAATTGATGGCGTTGATGCCGCTCAGCTGC
TGTCCTGCCATCAGCACGATGATGGACAGCAGCTGCCATCTCAGGCTCCGCAGTGCGCACAGGTGCAGCA
CGGACAGGTGTCCCTCTGCCCTCTCTGCCCTTGCCTCTGCTCTCATATCCTCCAGCTCTGCCTCCATGTC
GGTGTGTCCCCTCAGTCTCCGCAGGGCCTGCCTTGCTGTGGCCTCGTCGCCCTTCTGGATCAGGGAGTAC
CGAGGGCTCTCGGGAAAGAATGGCAGGGTCAGCAGCTGCAGCAGGGCGGGCACGCCTGTCAGGGCCAGCA
GCACGGGCCATCCTGCTGGATTTCCCAGGATTGCCTGCAGGCTAAAGATCTGGGCCAGGAACACGCCCAC
GATCACGAACACCTCTGTCATGGTGCCCACCATGCCTCTCAGGTTCTTAGGGGCCAGCTCGCCCAGATAC
ATGGGCAGGGCGCTGTAAGAGATTCCTGCGCACACGCCCAGCACCACCCTAGAAAATACAATAAGTTCGA
AGGCTTTCGCCACCTTGGACACGCCCATCAGGATGGCAGGGATGATGGCAAAGATATTGTTGATCAGCAG
GGTGCCCTTGCGGCCACAAGAATCCACCAGCAGGCCCACCAGCAGGGATCCCAGCAGTCCTCCCAGTGGG
AACATAGACACTGTGCAGGACCACAGCAGCAGCATCAGCTTGCCGTCCATGAAGGTGGCGTGCCTCTCGA
AATAGGTCTCATTGTAAAAGCTCTTGAACACCTTGTGTGGGGTATTCACCACAGACAGGTTATAGCCGTA
CTGAAAGGCGCTGCCGAAGGCGGCAGACAGTGTGGCCAGCAGCAGGGTTGGCTGCAGTCTGCCCTCCCTG
GAAGGGATTGGAGGTGGTGTTCCTGCCTCCTTGTTCTCCATGGTGGAGCCTGCTTTTTTGTACAAAGTTG
GCATTATAAAAAAGCATTGCTCATCAATGTGTTGCAACGAACAGGTCACTATCAGTCAAAATAAAATCAT
TATTTGGGGCCCGAGCTTAAGACTGGCCGTCGTTTTACAACGTCGTGACTGGGAAAACATCCATGCTAGC
GTTAACGCGAGAGTAGGGAACTGCCAGGCATCAAATAAAACGAAAGGCTCAGTCGGAAGACTGGGCCTTT
CGTTTTATCTGTTGTTTGTCGGTGAACGCTCTCCTGAGTAGGACAAATCCGCCGGGAGCGGATTTGAACG
TTGTGAAGCAACGGCCCGGAGGGTGGCGGGCAGGACGCCCGCCATAAACTGCCAGGCATCAAACTAAGCA
GAAGGCCATCCTGACGGATGGCCTTTTTGCGTTTCTACAAACTCTTCCTGGCTAGCGGTACGCGTATTAA
TTGCGTTGCGCTCACTGCCCGCTTTCCAGTCGGGAAACCTGTCGTGCCAGCTGCATTAATGAATCGGCCA
ACGCGCGGGGAGAGGCGGTTTGCGTATTGGGCGCTCTTCCGCTTCCTCGCTCACTGACTCGCTGCGCTCG
GTCGTTCGGCTGCGGCGAGCGGTATCAGCTCACTCAAAGGCGGTAATACGGTTATCCACAGAATCAGGGG
ATAACGCAGGAAAGAACATGTGAGCAAAA
Features (pLannotate 1.2.2; 11 found; start..end, strand, type, name):
     48..636     -  rep_origin     ori: high-copy-number ColE1/pMB1/pBR322/pUC origin of replication
    783..1592    -  CDS            KanR: aminoglycoside phosphotransferase; aph(3')-Ia; confers resistance to kanamycin in bacteria or G418 (Geneticin®) in eukaryotes
   1726..1744    +  promoter       T7 promoter: promoter for bacteriophage T7 RNA polymerase
   1762..1861    +  protein_bind   attL2: mutant version of attL; recombination site for the Gateway® LR reaction LR Clonase™
   1866..3401    -  CDS            SLC2A7: GTR7_HUMAN - Also known as GLUT7 From Homo sapiens (Human).
   3407..3506    -  protein_bind   attL1: mutant version of attL; recombination site for the Gateway® LR reaction LR Clonase™
   3522..3558    +  CDS            lacZα (fragment): LacZα fragment of β-galactosidase; lacZ fragment
   3605..3648    -  terminator     rrnB T1 terminator: Escherichia coli rrnB; transcription terminator T1 from the E. coli rrnB gene
   3780..3807    +  terminator     rrnB T2 terminator: transcription terminator T2 from the E. coli rrnB gene
   3862..3954    -  CDS            lacI (fragment): lac repressor; lacI; The lac repressor binds to the lac operator to inhibit transcription in E. coli. This inhibition can be relieved by adding lactose or isopropyl-β-D-thiogalactopyranoside (IPTG).
   3956..4089    -  rep_origin     RSF ori (fragment): Plasmids containing the RSF 1030 origin of replication can be propagated in E. coli cells that contain additional plasmids with compatible origins.
