>Addgene plasmid #161232 | pDONR221-SLC2A7_STOP | analyzer sequence | sequence record 312398
CTTTCCTGCGTTATCCCCTGATTCTGTGGATAACCGTATTACCGCCTTTGAGTGAGCTGATACCGCTCGC
CGCAGCCGAACGACCGAGCGCAGCGAGTCAGTGAGCGAGGAAGCGGAAGAGCGCCCAATACGCAAACCGC
CTCTCCCCGCGCGTTGGCCGATTCATTAATGCAGCTGGCACGACAGGTTTCCCGACTGGAAAGCGGGCAG
TGAGCGCAACGCAATTAATACGCGTACCGCTAGCCAGGAAGAGTTTGTAGAAACGCAAAAAGGCCATCCG
TCAGGATGGCCTTCTGCTTAGTTTGATGCCTGGCAGTTTATGGCGGGCGTCCTGCCCGCCACCCTCCGGG
CCGTTGCTTCACAACGTTCAAATCCGCTCCCGGCGGATTTGTCCTACTCAGGAGAGCGTTCACCGACAAA
CAACAGATAAAACGAAAGGCCCAGTCTTCCGACTGAGCCTTTCGTTTTATTTGATGCCTGGCAGTTCCCT
ACTCTCGCGTTAACGCTAGCATGGATGTTTTCCCAGTCACGACGTTGTAAAACGACGGCCAGTCTTAAGC
TCGGGCCCCAAATAATGATTTTATTTTGACTGATAGTGACCTGTTCGTTGCAACACATTGATGAGCAATG
CTTTTTTATAATGCCAACTTTGTACAAAAAAGCAGGCTCCACCATGGAGAACAAGGAGGCAGGAACACCA
CCTCCAATCCCTTCCAGGGAGGGCAGACTGCAGCCAACCCTGCTGCTGGCCACACTGTCTGCCGCCTTCG
GCAGCGCCTTTCAGTACGGCTATAACCTGTCTGTGGTGAATACCCCACACAAGGTGTTCAAGAGCTTTTA
CAATGAGACCTATTTCGAGAGGCACGCCACCTTCATGGACGGCAAGCTGATGCTGCTGCTGTGGTCCTGC
ACAGTGTCTATGTTCCCACTGGGAGGACTGCTGGGATCCCTGCTGGTGGGCCTGCTGGTGGATTCTTGTG
GCCGCAAGGGCACCCTGCTGATCAACAATATCTTTGCCATCATCCCTGCCATCCTGATGGGCGTGTCCAA
GGTGGCGAAAGCCTTCGAACTTATTGTATTTTCTAGGGTGGTGCTGGGCGTGTGCGCAGGAATCTCTTAC
AGCGCCCTGCCCATGTATCTGGGCGAGCTGGCCCCTAAGAACCTGAGAGGCATGGTGGGCACCATGACAG
AGGTGTTCGTGATCGTGGGCGTGTTCCTGGCCCAGATCTTTAGCCTGCAGGCAATCCTGGGAAATCCAGC
AGGATGGCCCGTGCTGCTGGCCCTGACAGGCGTGCCCGCCCTGCTGCAGCTGCTGACCCTGCCATTCTTT
CCCGAGAGCCCTCGGTACTCCCTGATCCAGAAGGGCGACGAGGCCACAGCAAGGCAGGCCCTGCGGAGAC
TGAGGGGACACACCGACATGGAGGCAGAGCTGGAGGATATGAGAGCAGAGGCAAGGGCAGAGAGGGCAGA
GGGACACCTGTCCGTGCTGCACCTGTGCGCACTGCGGAGCCTGAGATGGCAGCTGCTGTCCATCATCGTG
CTGATGGCAGGACAGCAGCTGAGCGGCATCAACGCCATCAATTACTATGCCGATACCATCTACACATCCG
CCGGAGTGGAGGCAGCACACTCTCAGTATGTGACAGTGGGCAGCGGCGTGGTGAACATCGTGATGACCAT
CACAAGCGCCGTGCTGGTGGAGAGGCTGGGCAGGCGCCACCTGCTGCTGGCAGGATACGGAATCTGCGGA
TCTGCCTGTCTGGTGCTGACCGTGGTGCTGCTGTTCCAGAATCGCGTGCCTGAGCTGAGCTACCTGGGCA
TCATCTGCGTGTTTGCCTATATCGCAGGACACTCTATCGGACCAAGCCCAGTGCCTTCCGTGGTGCGGAC
AGAGATCTTCCTGCAGAGCTCCCGGAGAGCCGCCTTTATGGTGGACGGCGCCGTGCACTGGCTGACCAAC
TTCATCATCGGCTTCCTGTTTCCTAGCATCCAGGAGGCCATCGGCGCCTATTCCTTCATCATCTTTGCCG
GCATCTGTCTGCTGACCGCCATCTACATCTATGTGGTCATCCCAGAGACCAAGGGCAAGACATTCGTGGA
GATCAACAGAATCTTTGCCAAGAGGAATCGCGTGAAGCTGCCAGAGGAGAAGGAGGAGACCATCGATGCA
GGACCACCTACAGCATCCCCAGCCAAGGAGACCTCTTTTTAAGACCCAGCTTTCTTGTACAAAGTTGGCA
TTATAAGAAAGCATTGCTTATCAATTTGTTGCAACGAACAGGTCACTATCAGTCAAAATAAAATCATTAT
TTGCCATCCAGCTGATATCCCCTATAGTGAGTCGTATTACATGGTCATAGCTGTTTCCTGGCAGCTCTGG
CCCGTGTCTCAAAATCTCTGATGTTACATTGCACAAGATAAAATAATATCATCATGAACAATAAAACTGT
CTGCTTACATAAACAGTAATACAAGGGGTGTTATGAGCCATATTCAACGGGAAACGTCGAGGCCGCGATT
AAATTCCAACATGGATGCTGATTTATATGGGTATAAATGGGCTCGCGATAATGTCGGGCAATCAGGTGCG
ACAATCTATCGCTTGTATGGGAAGCCCGATGCGCCAGAGTTGTTTCTGAAACATGGCAAAGGTAGCGTTG
CCAATGATGTTACAGATGAGATGGTCAGACTAAACTGGCTGACGGAATTTATGCCTCTTCCGACCATCAA
GCATTTTATCCGTACTCCTGATGATGCATGGTTACTCACCACTGCGATCCCCGGAAAAACAGCATTCCAG
GTATTAGAAGAATATCCTGATTCAGGTGAAAATATTGTTGATGCGCTGGCAGTGTTCCTGCGCCGGTTGC
ATTCGATTCCTGTTTGTAATTGTCCTTTTAACAGCGATCGCGTATTTCGTCTCGCTCAGGCGCAATCACG
AATGAATAACGGTTTGGTTGATGCGAGTGATTTTGATGACGAGCGTAATGGCTGGCCTGTTGAACAAGTC
TGGAAAGAAATGCATAAACTTTTGCCATTCTCACCGGATTCAGTCGTCACTCATGGTGATTTCTCACTTG
ATAACCTTATTTTTGACGAGGGGAAATTAATAGGTTGTATTGATGTTGGACGAGTCGGAATCGCAGACCG
ATACCAGGATCTTGCCATCCTATGGAACTGCCTCGGTGAGTTTTCTCCTTCATTACAGAAACGGCTTTTT
CAAAAATATGGTATTGATAATCCTGATATGAATAAATTGCAGTTTCATTTGATGCTCGATGAGTTTTTCT
AATCAGAATTGGTTAATTGGTTGTAACACTGGCAGAGCATTACGCTGACTTGACGGGACGGCGCAAGCTC
ATGACCAAAATCCCTTAACGTGAGTTACGCGTCGTTCCACTGAGCGTCAGACCCCGTAGAAAAGATCAAA
GGATCTTCTTGAGATCCTTTTTTTCTGCGCGTAATCTGCTGCTTGCAAACAAAAAAACCACCGCTACCAG
CGGTGGTTTGTTTGCCGGATCAAGAGCTACCAACTCTTTTTCCGAAGGTAACTGGCTTCAGCAGAGCGCA
GATACCAAATACTGTTCTTCTAGTGTAGCCGTAGTTAGGCCACCACTTCAAGAACTCTGTAGCACCGCCT
ACATACCTCGCTCTGCTAATCCTGTTACCAGTGGCTGCTGCCAGTGGCGATAAGTCGTGTCTTACCGGGT
TGGACTCAAGACGATAGTTACCGGATAAGGCGCAGCGGTCGGGCTGAACGGGGGGTTCGTGCACACAGCC
CAGCTTGGAGCGAACGACCTACACCGAACTGAGATACCTACAGCGTGAGCTATGAGAAAGCGCCACGCTT
CCCGAAGGGAGAAAGGCGGACAGGTATCCGGTAAGCGGCAGGGTCGGAACAGGAGAGCGCACGAGGGAGC
TTCCAGGGGGAAACGCCTGGTATCTTTATAGTCCTGTCGGGTTTCGCCACCTCTGACTTGAGCGTCGATT
TTTGTGATGCTCGTCAGGGGGGCGGAGCCTATGGAAAAACGCCAGCAACGCGGCCTTTTTACGGTTCCTG
GCCTTTTGCTGGCCTTTTGCTCACATGTT
Features (pLannotate 1.2.2; 10 found; start..end, strand, type, name):
    121..213     +  CDS            lacI (fragment): lac repressor; lacI; The lac repressor binds to the lac operator to inhibit transcription in E. coli. This inhibition can be relieved by adding lactose or isopropyl-β-D-thiogalactopyranoside (IPTG).
    268..295     -  terminator     rrnB T2 terminator: transcription terminator T2 from the E. coli rrnB gene
    427..470     +  terminator     rrnB T1 terminator: Escherichia coli rrnB; transcription terminator T1 from the E. coli rrnB gene
    517..553     -  CDS            lacZα (fragment): LacZα fragment of β-galactosidase; lacZ fragment
    569..668     +  protein_bind   attL1: mutant version of attL; recombination site for the Gateway® LR reaction LR Clonase™
    674..2209    +  CDS            SLC2A7: GTR7_HUMAN - Also known as GLUT7 From Homo sapiens (Human).
   2214..2313    -  protein_bind   attL2: mutant version of attL; recombination site for the Gateway® LR reaction LR Clonase™
   2331..2349    -  promoter       T7 promoter: promoter for bacteriophage T7 RNA polymerase
   2483..3292    +  CDS            KanR: aminoglycoside phosphotransferase; aph(3')-Ia; confers resistance to kanamycin in bacteria or G418 (Geneticin®) in eukaryotes
   3439..4027    +  rep_origin     ori: high-copy-number ColE1/pMB1/pBR322/pUC origin of replication
