[The description below was written by a language model from this plasmid's Addgene catalogue record and pLannotate feature annotations shown in this document.]
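Description:
pDONR221-SLC2A7_STOP is a Gateway entry clone built on the pDONR221 backbone, carrying a codon-optimized open reading frame for human SLC2A7 (also known as GLUT7), a member of the SLC2 facilitative sugar transporter family. The plasmid is about 4.1 kb and is maintained in E. coli through a high-copy ColE1/pUC-type origin, with selection by a kanamycin resistance gene (aminoglycoside phosphotransferase). Although the catalogue lists it as a mammalian expression vector, the feature tables show no eukaryotic promoter or polyadenylation signal. It functions as a donor of the ORF rather than as an expression construct in its own right.

The roughly 1.5 kb SLC2A7 coding sequence sits between attL1 and attL2 recombination sites, so an LR Clonase reaction can move it directionally into any attR-containing destination vector that supplies the desired promoter, tags and selection markers. This version keeps a stop codon at the end of the ORF, which suits native, untagged or N-terminally tagged expression. A sibling clone without the stop codon exists for C-terminal fusions. The rrnB T1 and T2 terminators lie upstream of attL1 and insulate the insert from read-through transcription originating in the backbone. A T7 promoter lies just outside attL2, oriented toward the insert on its antisense side. The short lacZα, lacI and RSF ori matches are annotated only as fragments and are probably not functional. The two annotated sequence records are the same length and show the same layout in opposite orientations, so they agree with each other. The clone belongs to a consortium-wide collection of solute carrier ORFs intended for subcloning into custom expression vectors for transporter research and drug discovery.
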