Addgene plasmid #161232: pDONR221-SLC2A7_STOP
Purpose: Gateway entry clone with codon-optimized ORF sequence for subcloning into custom expression vectors. Contains a STOP codon at the end of the codon-optimized ORF sequence.
Depositing lab: RESOLUTE Consortium & Giulio Superti-Furga. Depositing organization: CeMM Research Center for Molecular Medicine. Publication: The RESOLUTE consortium: unlocking SLC transporters for drug discovery. Superti-Furga G, Lackner D, Wiedmer T, Ingles-Prieto A, Barbosa B, Girardi E, Goldmann U, Gurtl B, Klavins K, Klimek C, Lindinger S, Lineiro-Retes E, Muller AC, Onstein S, Redinger G, Reil D, Sedlyarov V, Wolf G, Crawford M, Everley R, ... Steppan CM. Nat Rev Drug Discov. 2020 Jul;19(7):429-430. doi: 10.1038/d41573-020-00056-6. PubMed 32265506.
Backbone
  Vector backbone: pDONR221
  Backbone manufacturer: ThermoFisher Scientific
  Backbone size w/o insert (bp): 2550
  Vector type: Mammalian Expression
Growth in bacteria
  Bacterial resistance: Kanamycin, 50 μg/mL
  Growth temperature: 37°C
  Growth strain: NEB Stable
  Copy number: High Copy
Gene/Insert
  Gene/Insert name: SLC2A7 (alt name: GLUT7)
  Species: H. sapiens (human)
  Insert size (bp): 1539
  Entrez Gene: SLC2A7 (a.k.a. GLUT7)
  Cloning method: Gateway Cloning
  Sequencing primers: 5′ M13-fwd; 3′ M13-rev
Terms and licenses: Academic/Nonprofit Terms; Industry Terms
Depositor comments: This plasmid contains a STOP codon at the end of the codon-optimized ORF. For the version of this plasmid that does not contain a STOP codon, please see Addgene plasmid 132066 For more information on the full Resolute plasmid collection, please see www.addgene.org/depositor-collections/re-solute/. Please provide your feedback on this plasmid to the RESOLUTE consortium by filling out their RESOLUTE repository feedback form: https://forms.office.com/Pages/ResponsePage.aspx?id=0e05yklzmkS7rjFGQL4N7z4feCLQvEJAmVcOCM_u885UN1JJRko0Ukg4TVQwNTZLOUxPQVJWT1NHUCQlQCN0PWcu
How to cite: pDONR221-SLC2A7_STOP was a gift from RESOLUTE Consortium & Giulio Superti-Furga (Addgene plasmid # 161232 ; http://n2t.net/addgene:161232 ; RRID:Addgene_161232)
