>Addgene plasmid #161232 | pDONR221-SLC2A7_STOP | depositor partial sequence | sequence record 312399 | Codon-optimized ORF of SLC2A7
ATGGAGAACAAGGAGGCAGGAACACCACCTCCAATCCCTTCCAGGGAGGGCAGACTGCAGCCAACCCTGC
TGCTGGCCACACTGTCTGCCGCCTTCGGCAGCGCCTTTCAGTACGGCTATAACCTGTCTGTGGTGAATAC
CCCACACAAGGTGTTCAAGAGCTTTTACAATGAGACCTATTTCGAGAGGCACGCCACCTTCATGGACGGC
AAGCTGATGCTGCTGCTGTGGTCCTGCACAGTGTCTATGTTCCCACTGGGAGGACTGCTGGGATCCCTGC
TGGTGGGCCTGCTGGTGGATTCTTGTGGCCGCAAGGGCACCCTGCTGATCAACAATATCTTTGCCATCAT
CCCTGCCATCCTGATGGGCGTGTCCAAGGTGGCGAAAGCCTTCGAACTTATTGTATTTTCTAGGGTGGTG
CTGGGCGTGTGCGCAGGAATCTCTTACAGCGCCCTGCCCATGTATCTGGGCGAGCTGGCCCCTAAGAACC
TGAGAGGCATGGTGGGCACCATGACAGAGGTGTTCGTGATCGTGGGCGTGTTCCTGGCCCAGATCTTTAG
CCTGCAGGCAATCCTGGGAAATCCAGCAGGATGGCCCGTGCTGCTGGCCCTGACAGGCGTGCCCGCCCTG
CTGCAGCTGCTGACCCTGCCATTCTTTCCCGAGAGCCCTCGGTACTCCCTGATCCAGAAGGGCGACGAGG
CCACAGCAAGGCAGGCCCTGCGGAGACTGAGGGGACACACCGACATGGAGGCAGAGCTGGAGGATATGAG
AGCAGAGGCAAGGGCAGAGAGGGCAGAGGGACACCTGTCCGTGCTGCACCTGTGCGCACTGCGGAGCCTG
AGATGGCAGCTGCTGTCCATCATCGTGCTGATGGCAGGACAGCAGCTGAGCGGCATCAACGCCATCAATT
ACTATGCCGATACCATCTACACATCCGCCGGAGTGGAGGCAGCACACTCTCAGTATGTGACAGTGGGCAG
CGGCGTGGTGAACATCGTGATGACCATCACAAGCGCCGTGCTGGTGGAGAGGCTGGGCAGGCGCCACCTG
CTGCTGGCAGGATACGGAATCTGCGGATCTGCCTGTCTGGTGCTGACCGTGGTGCTGCTGTTCCAGAATC
GCGTGCCTGAGCTGAGCTACCTGGGCATCATCTGCGTGTTTGCCTATATCGCAGGACACTCTATCGGACC
AAGCCCAGTGCCTTCCGTGGTGCGGACAGAGATCTTCCTGCAGAGCTCCCGGAGAGCCGCCTTTATGGTG
GACGGCGCCGTGCACTGGCTGACCAACTTCATCATCGGCTTCCTGTTTCCTAGCATCCAGGAGGCCATCG
GCGCCTATTCCTTCATCATCTTTGCCGGCATCTGTCTGCTGACCGCCATCTACATCTATGTGGTCATCCC
AGAGACCAAGGGCAAGACATTCGTGGAGATCAACAGAATCTTTGCCAAGAGGAATCGCGTGAAGCTGCCA
GAGGAGAAGGAGGAGACCATCGATGCAGGACCACCTACAGCATCCCCAGCCAAGGAGACCTCTTTTTAA
